Addgene plasmid #194600: pcDNA216-CoV2-RBD-gamma variant
Purpose: Mammalian expression of RBD domain from SARS-CoV-2 gamma
Depositing lab: Ben Murrell. Depositing organization: Karolinska Institutet.
Backbone
  Vector backbone: pcDNA216
  Vector type: Mammalian Expression
Growth in bacteria
  Bacterial resistance: Ampicillin, 100 μg/mL
  Growth temperature: 37°C
  Growth strain: DH5alpha
  Copy number: High Copy
Gene/Insert
  Gene/Insert name: CoV2-RBD-gamma variant
  Species: Severe acute respiratory syndrome coronavirus 2
  Entrez Gene: S (a.k.a. GU280_gp02, spike glycoprotein)
  Cloning method: Gibson Cloning
Terms and licenses: Academic/Nonprofit Terms; Industry Terms: Not Available to Industry
How to cite: pcDNA216-CoV2-RBD-gamma variant was a gift from Ben Murrell (Addgene plasmid # 194600 ; http://n2t.net/addgene:194600 ; RRID:Addgene_194600)
