[The description below was written by a language model from this plasmid's Addgene catalogue record and pLannotate feature annotations shown in this document.]
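Description:
pcDNA216-CoV2-RBD-gamma variant is a mammalian expression plasmid of about 6.2 kb, built on the pcDNA216 backbone, that encodes the receptor-binding domain (RBD) of the SARS-CoV-2 spike glycoprotein from the gamma variant. It is propagated in E. coli as a high-copy plasmid through a ColE1/pUC-type origin and selected with ampicillin via the β-lactamase gene and its own promoter. An f1 phage origin is also present, along with short remnants of lac regulatory sequences and a pBR322 bom fragment that are ordinary backbone carry-over.

The insert, introduced by Gibson cloning, is annotated as a spike fragment of roughly 690 bp, consistent with an isolated RBD rather than the full-length protein. It lies downstream of the human cytomegalovirus immediate-early enhancer and promoter, which drive strong constitutive transcription in mammalian cells, and is followed by the bovine growth hormone polyadenylation signal. A T7 promoter between the CMV promoter and the coding region could support in vitro transcription or serve as a sequencing primer site. The small hit to an HIV-1 LTR at the promoter boundary is only a fragment and does not indicate a lentiviral vector. The annotation leaves short unassigned stretches on either side of the spike fragment. The record does not state whether these encode a secretion signal or purification tags, nor does it list the specific gamma substitutions.

A second cassette, with the SV40 early promoter driving the neomycin phosphotransferase gene and ending in an SV40 polyadenylation signal, would allow G418 selection of stably transfected cells. The stated purpose is mammalian expression of the gamma-variant RBD.
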