Features (pLannotate 1.2.2; 20 found; start..end, strand, type, name):
     28..80      -  misc_feature   bom (fragment): basis of mobility region from pBR322
    235..614     +  enhancer       CMV enhancer: human cytomegalovirus immediate early enhancer
    615..818     +  promoter       CMV promoter: human cytomegalovirus (CMV) immediate early promoter
    814..847     +  LTR            5' LTR (truncated) (fragment): truncated 5' long terminal repeat (LTR) from HIV-1
    863..881     +  promoter       T7 promoter: promoter for bacteriophage T7 RNA polymerase
    940..1626    +  CDS            S (fragment): SPIKE_SARS2 - Experimental evidence at protein level: Swiss-Prot protein existence level 1. [Spike glycoprotein]: May down-regulate host tetherin (BST2) by lysosomal degradation, thereby counteracting its antiviral activity. From Severe acute respiratory syndrome coronavirus 2 (2019-nCoV) (SARS-CoV-2).
   1752..1976    +  polyA_signal   bGH poly(A) signal: bovine growth hormone polyadenylation signal
   1980..2001    +  promoter       SV40 promoter (fragment): SV40 enhancer and early promoter
   2022..2450    +  rep_origin     f1 ori (sequence partly withheld): f1 bacteriophage origin of replication; arrow indicates direction of (+) strand synthesis
   2464..2793    +  promoter       SV40 promoter: SV40 enhancer and early promoter
   2860..3651    +  CDS            neo: KKA2_KLEPN - Also known as kan, nptII. Experimental evidence at protein level: Swiss-Prot protein existence level 1. Resistance to kanamycin, neomycin, paromomycin, ribostamycin, butirosin and gentamicin B. From Klebsiella pneumoniae.
   3675..3833    +  CDS            ble (fragment): BLE_KLEPN - Experimental evidence at protein level: Swiss-Prot protein existence level 1. Binding protein with a strong affinity to the bleomycin family of antibiotics. Binds to CL990; an antimitotic-antibiotic compound. From Klebsiella pneumoniae.
   3828..3949    +  polyA_signal   SV40 poly(A) signal: SV40 polyadenylation signal
   4022..4038    -  protein_bind   lac operator: The lac repressor binds to the lac operator to inhibit transcription in E. coli. This inhibition can be relieved by adding lactose or isopropyl-β-D-thiogalactopyranoside (IPTG). lac repressor encoded by lacI
   4046..4076    -  promoter       lac promoter: promoter for the E. coli lac operon
   4091..4112    -  protein_bind   CAP binding site: CAP binding activates transcription in the presence of cAMP. E. coli catabolite activator protein
   4125..4217    -  CDS            lacI (fragment): lac repressor; lacI; The lac repressor binds to the lac operator to inhibit transcription in E. coli. This inhibition can be relieved by adding lactose or isopropyl-β-D-thiogalactopyranoside (IPTG).
   4400..4988    -  rep_origin     ori: high-copy-number ColE1/pMB1/pBR322/pUC origin of replication
   5159..6019    -  CDS            AmpR: β-lactamase; bla; confers resistance to ampicillin, carbenicillin, and related antibiotics
   6020..6124    -  promoter       AmpR promoter: bla
>Addgene plasmid #194600 | pcDNA216-CoV2-RBD-gamma variant | addgene full sequence | sequence record 381528 | Addgene NGS Result
GACGGATCGGGAGATCTCCCGATCCCCTATGGTGCACTCTCAGTACAATCTGCTCTGATGCCGCATAGTT
AAGCCAGTATCTGCTCCCTGCTTGTGTGTTGGAGGTCGCTGAGTAGTGCGCGAGCAAAATTTAAGCTACA
ACAAGGCAAGGCTTGACCGACAATTGCATGAAGAATCTGCTTAGGGTTAGGCGTTTTGCGCTGCTTCGCG
ATGTACGGGCCAGATATACGCGTTGACATTGATTATTGACTAGTTATTAATAGTAATCAATTACGGGGTC
ATTAGTTCATAGCCCATATATGGAGTTCCGCGTTACATAACTTACGGTAAATGGCCCGCCTGGCTGACCG
CCCAACGACCCCCGCCCATTGACGTCAATAATGACGTATGTTCCCATAGTAACGCCAATAGGGACTTTCC
ATTGACGTCAATGGGTGGAGTATTTACGGTAAACTGCCCACTTGGCAGTACATCAAGTGTATCATATGCC
AAGTACGCCCCCTATTGACGTCAATGACGGTAAATGGCCCGCCTGGCATTATGCCCAGTACATGACCTTA
TGGGACTTTCCTACTTGGCAGTACATCTACGTATTAGTCATCGCTATTACCATGGTGATGCGGTTTTGGC
AGTACATCAATGGGCGTGGATAGCGGTTTGACTCACGGGGATTTCCAAGTCTCCACCCCATTGACGTCAA
TGGGAGTTTGTTTTGGCACCAAAATCAACGGGACTTTCCAAAATGTCGTAACAACTCCGCCCCATTGACG
CAAATGGGCGGTAGGCGTGTACGGTGGGAGGTCTATATAAGCAGAGCTCTCTGGCTAACTAGAGAACCCA
CTGCTTACTGGCTTATCGAAATTAATACGACTCACTATAGGGAGACCCAAGCTGGCTAGCATGTTCGTGT
TTCTGGTGCTGCTGCCTCTGGTGTCCAGCCGGGTGCAGCCCACCGAATCCATCGTGCGGTTCCCCAATAT
CACCAATCTGTGCCCCTTCGGCGAGGTGTTCAATGCCACCAGATTCGCCTCTGTGTACGCCTGGAACCGG
AAGCGGATCAGCAATTGCGTGGCCGACTACTCCGTGCTGTACAACTCCGCCAGCTTCAGCACCTTCAAGT
GCTACGGCGTGTCCCCTACCAAGCTGAACGACCTGTGCTTCACAAACGTGTACGCCGACAGCTTCGTGAT
CCGGGGAGATGAAGTGCGGCAGATTGCCCCTGGACAGACAGGCACGATCGCCGACTACAACTACAAGCTG
CCCGACGACTTCACCGGCTGTGTGATTGCCTGGAACAGCAACAACCTGGACTCCAAAGTCGGCGGCAACT
ACAATTACCTGTACCGGCTGTTCCGGAAGTCCAATCTGAAGCCCTTCGAGCGGGACATCTCCACCGAGAT
CTATCAGGCCGGCAGCACCCCTTGTAACGGCGTGAAGGGCTTCAACTGCTACTTCCCACTGCAGTCCTAC
GGCTTTCAGCCCACATACGGCGTGGGCTATCAGCCCTACAGAGTGGTGGTGCTGAGCTTCGAACTGCTGC
ATGCCCCTGCCACAGTGTGCGGCCCTAAGAAAAGCACCAATCTCGTGAAGAACAAATGCGTGAACTTCGG
ACTGCCGGAAACCGGCGGCCATCATCACCATCACCATTGAGCGGCCGCCACTGTGCTGGATATCTGCAGA
ATTCCACCACACTGGACTAGTGGATCCGAGCTCGGTACCAAGCTTAAGTTTAAACCGCTGATCAGCCTCG
ACTGTGCCTTCTAGTTGCCAGCCATCTGTTGTTTGCCCCTCCCCCGTGCCTTCCTTGACCCTGGAAGGTG
CCACTCCCACTGTCCTTTCCTAATAAAATGAGGAAATTGCATCGCATTGTCTGAGTAGGTGTCATTCTAT
TCTGGGGGGTGGGGTGGGGCAGGACAGCAAGGGGGAGGATTGGGAAGACAATAGCAGGCATGCTGGGGAT
GCGGTGGGCTCTATGGCTTCTGAGGCGGAAAGAACCAGCTGGGGCTCTAGGGGGTATCCCC
[124 nt withheld, positions 2022-2145]
C
[91 nt withheld, positions 2147-2237]
A
[49 nt withheld, positions 2239-2287]
CCTTTGACGTTGGAGTCCACGTTCTTT
[37 nt withheld, positions 2315-2351]
ACCCTATCTCGGTCTATTCTTTTGATTTATAAGGGATTTTGCCGATTTCGGCCTATTGGTTAAAAAATGA
GCTGATTTAACAAAAATTTAACGCGAATTAATTCTGTGGAATGTGTGTCAGTTAGGGTGTGGAAAGTCCC
CAGGCTCCCCAGCAGGCAGAAGTATGCAAAGCATGCATCTCAATTAGTCAGCAACCAGGTGTGGAAAGTC
CCCAGGCTCCCCAGCAGGCAGAAGTATGCAAAGCATGCATCTCAATTAGTCAGCAACCATAGTCCCGCCC
CTAACTCCGCCCATCCCGCCCCTAACTCCGCCCAGTTCCGCCCATTCTCCGCCCCATGGCTGACTAATTT
TTTTTATTTATGCAGAGGCCGAGGCCGCCTCTGCCTCTGAGCTATTCCAGAAGTAGTGAGGAGGCTTTTT
TGGAGGCCTAGGCTTTTGCAAAAAGCTCCCGGGAGCTTGTATATCCATTTTCGGATCTGATCAAGAGACA
GGATGAGGATCGTTTCGCATGATTGAACAAGATGGATTGCACGCAGGTTCTCCGGCCGCTTGGGTGGAGA
GGCTATTCGGCTATGACTGGGCACAACAGACAATCGGCTGCTCTGATGCCGCCGTGTTCCGGCTGTCAGC
GCAGGGGCGCCCGGTTCTTTTTGTCAAGACCGACCTGTCCGGTGCCCTGAATGAACTGCAGGACGAGGCA
GCGCGGCTATCGTGGCTGGCCACGACGGGCGTTCCTTGCGCAGCTGTGCTCGACGTTGTCACTGAAGCGG
GAAGGGACTGGCTGCTATTGGGCGAAGTGCCGGGGCAGGATCTCCTGTCATCTCACCTTGCTCCTGCCGA
GAAAGTATCCATCATGGCTGATGCAATGCGGCGGCTGCATACGCTTGATCCGGCTACCTGCCCATTCGAC
CACCAAGCGAAACATCGCATCGAGCGAGCACGTACTCGGATGGAAGCCGGTCTTGTCGATCAGGATGATC
TGGACGAAGAGCATCAGGGGCTCGCGCCAGCCGAACTGTTCGCCAGGCTCAAGGCGCGCATGCCCGACGG
CGAGGATCTCGTCGTGACCCATGGCGATGCCTGCTTGCCGAATATCATGGTGGAAAATGGCCGCTTTTCT
GGATTCATCGACTGTGGCCGGCTGGGTGTGGCGGACCGCTATCAGGACATAGCGTTGGCTACCCGTGATA
TTGCTGAAGAGCTTGGCGGCGAATGGGCTGACCGCTTCCTCGTGCTTTACGGTATCGCCGCTCCCGATTC
GCAGCGCATCGCCTTCTATCGCCTTCTTGACGAGTTCTTCTGAGCGGGACTCTGGGGTTCGAAATGACCG
ACCAAGCGACGCCCAACCTGCCATCACGAGATTTCGATTCCACCGCCGCCTTCTATGAAAGGTTGGGCTT
CGGAATCGTTTTCCGGGACGCCGGCTGGATGATCCTCCAGCGCGGGGATCTCATGCTGGAGTTCTTCGCC
CACCCCAACTTGTTTATTGCAGCTTATAATGGTTACAAATAAAGCAATAGCATCACAAATTTCACAAATA
AAGCATTTTTTTCACTGCATTCTAGTTGTGGTTTGTCCAAACTCATCAATGTATCTTATCATGTCTGTAT
ACCGTCGACCTCTAGCTAGAGCTTGGCGTAATCATGGTCATAGCTGTTTCCTGTGTGAAATTGTTATCCG
CTCACAATTCCACACAACATACGAGCCGGAAGCATAAAGTGTAAAGCCTGGGGTGCCTAATGAGTGAGCT
AACTCACATTAATTGCGTTGCGCTCACTGCCCGCTTTCCAGTCGGGAAACCTGTCGTGCCAGCTGCATTA
ATGAATCGGCCAACGCGCGGGGAGAGGCGGTTTGCGTATTGGGCGCTCTTCCGCTTCCTCGCTCACTGAC
TCGCTGCGCTCGGTCGTTCGGCTGCGGCGAGCGGTATCAGCTCACTCAAAGGCGGTAATACGGTTATCCA
CAGAATCAGGGGATAACGCAGGAAAGAACATGTGAGCAAAAGGCCAGCAAAAGGCCAGGAACCGTAAAAA
GGCCGCGTTGCTGGCGTTTTTCCATAGGCTCCGCCCCCCTGACGAGCATCACAAAAATCGACGCTCAAGT
CAGAGGTGGCGAAACCCGACAGGACTATAAAGATACCAGGCGTTTCCCCCTGGAAGCTCCCTCGTGCGCT
CTCCTGTTCCGACCCTGCCGCTTACCGGATACCTGTCCGCCTTTCTCCCTTCGGGAAGCGTGGCGCTTTC
TCATAGCTCACGCTGTAGGTATCTCAGTTCGGTGTAGGTCGTTCGCTCCAAGCTGGGCTGTGTGCACGAA
CCCCCCGTTCAGCCCGACCGCTGCGCCTTATCCGGTAACTATCGTCTTGAGTCCAACCCGGTAAGACACG
ACTTATCGCCACTGGCAGCAGCCACTGGTAACAGGATTAGCAGAGCGAGGTATGTAGGCGGTGCTACAGA
GTTCTTGAAGTGGTGGCCTAACTACGGCTACACTAGAAGAACAGTATTTGGTATCTGCGCTCTGCTGAAG
CCAGTTACCTTCGGAAAAAGAGTTGGTAGCTCTTGATCCGGCAAACAAACCACCGCTGGTAGCGGTGGTT
TTTTTGTTTGCAAGCAGCAGATTACGCGCAGAAAAAAAGGATCTCAAGAAGATCCTTTGATCTTTTCTAC
GGGGTCTGACGCTCAGTGGAACGAAAACTCACGTTAAGGGATTTTGGTCATGAGATTATCAAAAAGGATC
TTCACCTAGATCCTTTTAAATTAAAAATGAAGTTTTAAATCAATCTAAAGTATATATGAGTAAACTTGGT
CTGACAGTTACCAATGCTTAATCAGTGAGGCACCTATCTCAGCGATCTGTCTATTTCGTTCATCCATAGT
TGCCTGACTCCCCGTCGTGTAGATAACTACGATACGGGAGGGCTTACCATCTGGCCCCAGTGCTGCAATG
ATACCGCGAGACCCACGCTCACCGGCTCCAGATTTATCAGCAATAAACCAGCCAGCCGGAAGGGCCGAGC
GCAGAAGTGGTCCTGCAACTTTATCCGCCTCCATCCAGTCTATTAATTGTTGCCGGGAAGCTAGAGTAAG
TAGTTCGCCAGTTAATAGTTTGCGCAACGTTGTTGCCATTGCTACAGGCATCGTGGTGTCACGCTCGTCG
TTTGGTATGGCTTCATTCAGCTCCGGTTCCCAACGATCAAGGCGAGTTACATGATCCCCCATGTTGTGCA
AAAAAGCGGTTAGCTCCTTCGGTCCTCCGATCGTTGTCAGAAGTAAGTTGGCCGCAGTGTTATCACTCAT
GGTTATGGCAGCACTGCATAATTCTCTTACTGTCATGCCATCCGTAAGATGCTTTTCTGTGACTGGTGAG
TACTCAACCAAGTCATTCTGAGAATAGTGTATGCGGCGACCGAGTTGCTCTTGCCCGGCGTCAATACGGG
ATAATACCGCGCCACATAGCAGAACTTTAAAAGTGCTCATCATTGGAAAACGTTCTTCGGGGCGAAAACT
CTCAAGGATCTTACCGCTGTTGAGATCCAGTTCGATGTAACCCACTCGTGCACCCAACTGATCTTCAGCA
TCTTTTACTTTCACCAGCGTTTCTGGGTGAGCAAAAACAGGAAGGCAAAATGCCGCAAAAAAGGGAATAA
GGGCGACACGGAAATGTTGAATACTCATACTCTTCCTTTTTCAATATTATTGAAGCATTTATCAGGGTTA
TTGTCTCATGAGCGGATACATATTTGAATGTATTTAGAAAAATAAACAAATAGGGGTTCCGCGCACATTT
CCCCGAAAAGTGCCACCTGACGTC
